Addgene plasmid #54847: PA-mCherry-miniSOG-Peroxisomes-2
Purpose: Localization: Peroxisomes, Excitation: 448 / 473, Emission: 500 / 528
Depositing lab: Michael Davidson. Depositing organization: Florida State University, Tallahassee. Publication: A genetically encoded tag for correlated light and electron microscopy of intact cells, tissues, and organisms. Shu X, Lev-Ram V, Deerinck TJ, Qi Y, Ramko EB, Davidson MW, Jin Y, Ellisman MH, Tsien RY. PLoS Biol. 2011 Apr;9(4):e1001041. doi: 10.1371/journal.pbio.1001041. Epub 2011 Apr 5. PubMed 21483721.
Backbone
  Vector backbone: PA-mCherry-miniSOG
  Backbone size w/o insert (bp): 5500
  Vector type: Mammalian Expression
  Selectable markers: Neomycin (select with G418)
  Backbone size (bp): 5500
  Tag / fusion protein: PA-mCherry-miniSOG (C terminal on backbone); Peroximal Targeting Signal 1 (PTS1) (C terminal on backbone)
Growth in bacteria
  Bacterial resistance: Kanamycin, 50 μg/mL
  Growth temperature: 37°C
  Growth strain: DH5alpha
  Copy number: High Copy
Gene/Insert
  Gene/Insert name: PA-mCherry-miniSOG-Peroxisomes
  Tag / fusion protein: Peroxisomal Targeting Signal 1 (PTS1; Ser-Lys-Leu) (C terminal on insert)
Terms and licenses: Academic/Nonprofit Terms; Industry Terms: Not Available to Industry
Depositor comments: . Excitation = 448 / 473; Emission = 500 / 528
How to cite: PA-mCherry-miniSOG-Peroxisomes-2 was a gift from Michael Davidson (Addgene plasmid # 54847 ; http://n2t.net/addgene:54847 ; RRID:Addgene_54847)
