[The description below was written by a language model from this plasmid's Addgene catalogue record.]
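Description:
PA-mCherry-miniSOG-Peroxisomes-2 is a mammalian expression plasmid built on a PA-mCherry-miniSOG backbone of roughly 5.5 kb. It is propagated in E. coli as a high-copy plasmid under kanamycin selection, and it carries a neomycin resistance marker so that transfected mammalian cells can be selected with G418. The record contains no feature table and does not state the promoter driving the fusion, the polyadenylation signal, or the origin of replication, so these elements cannot be described here.

The payload is a tandem fusion of photoactivatable mCherry and miniSOG ending in peroxisomal targeting signal 1 (PTS1), the C-terminal Ser-Lys-Leu tripeptide. This tripeptide is recognised by the peroxisomal import machinery and directs the otherwise soluble fusion into the peroxisome matrix. PA-mCherry is a red fluorescent protein that is initially dark and becomes fluorescent after activation with violet light, which suits it to selective highlighting and tracking. miniSOG is a small flavin-binding green fluorescent tag that generates singlet oxygen on blue-light illumination. That property can be used to photo-oxidise diaminobenzidine into an electron-dense deposit, giving contrast for electron microscopy. The listed spectral values (excitation 448/473 nm, emission 500/528 nm) match the miniSOG component rather than PA-mCherry.

The construct serves as a peroxisome localisation marker for imaging in mammalian cells. Consistent with the associated publication on a genetically encoded tag for correlated light and electron microscopy, it allows the same labelled organelles to be viewed by both fluorescence and EM.
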