>Addgene plasmid #54847 | PA-mCherry-miniSOG-Peroxisomes-2 | addgene partial sequence | sequence record 90801 | CMV-F 5'-CGCAAATGGGCGGTAGGCGTG-3'
AGTGAACCGTCAGATCCGCTAGCGCTACCGGACTCAGATCTGCCACCATGGCGCCGGCCGCGTCCAGGCT
GCGGGCCGAAGCCGGGCTCGGGGCGCTGCCGCGGCGGGCGCTCGCCCAGTACTTGCTCTTCCTGCGGCTC
TACCCGGTGCTCACCAAGGCGGCCACCAGTGGCATTTTGTCAGCACTTGGGAACTTCCTGGCCCAGATGA
TTGAGAAGAAGCGGAAAAAAGAAAACTCTAGAAGTCTGGATGTCGGTGGGCCTCTGAGATATGCCGTTTA
CGGGTTCTTCTTCACAGGGCCGCTGAGTCACTTCTTCTACTTCTTCATGGAACATTGGATCCCTCCTGAG
GTCCCCCTGGCAGGGCTCAGGAGGCTTCTCCTGGACCGCCTCGTCTTTGCACCGGCCTTCCTCATGTTGT
TCTTCCTCATCATGAACTTTCTGGAGGGGAAAGACGCCTCAGCCTTCGCCGCCAAGATGAGGGGGGGCTT
CTGGCCGGCGCTGAGGATGAACTGGCGGGTGTGGACGCCACTACAGTTCATCAACATCAACTACGTCCCT
CTGAAGTTCCGGGTGCTCTTCGCCAACCTGGCAGCTCTGTTCTGGTATGCCTACCTGGCCTCCTTGGGGA
AGAGCGGCTCCGGTAGCGGACCGGTCGCCACCATGGTGAGCAAGGGCGAGGAGGATAACATGGCCATCAT
TAAGGAGTTCATGCGCTTCAAGGTGCACATGGAGGGGTCCGTGAACGG
