>Addgene plasmid #54847 | PA-mCherry-miniSOG-Peroxisomes-2 | addgene partial sequence | sequence record 92251 | SV40pA-R 5'-GAAATTTGTGATGCTATTGC-3'
ACAACAACAATTGCATTCATTTTATGTTTCAGGTTCAGGGGGAGGTGTGGGAGGTTTTTTAAAGCAAGTA
AAACCTCTACAAATGTGGTATGGCTGATTATGATCTAGAGTCGCGGCCGCTTAGCCGTCCAGCTGCACGC
CGATGAAGTACTGCAGCTCGCCCTTCTGGTCGCGCATGGGCTGCAGGTGCAGCAGGTTCCAGAACTTCTT
GCCGCTCTTGGTGTAGTTGATCAGCTGCACGGTGATCTCGCGCTGGTCGCGGATGGCGTCGCGGATCTTC
TGCACGGTGGCCTGGTCGGTCTCGGGGCCCTGCAGGAAGCGGCCGTTGCGGCCCAGGATCTCCTCTCTGC
TGTACTCGGTCAGCTCCAGGAAGCCGTCGCTGGCGAAGATGATGGGGTTGTCGGGCAGGCGGGGGTCGGT
GATCACGAAGCTCTTCTCCATGCCGCCCTTGTACAGCTCGTCCATGCCGCCGGTGGAGTGGCGGCCCTCG
GCTCTCTCGTACTGCTCCACGATGGTGTAGTCCTCGTTGTGGCTGGTGATGTCCAGCTTGCGGTTGACGT
TGTAGGCGCCGGGCAGCTGCACGGGCTTCTTGGCCTTGTAGGTGGTCTTGACCTCAGCGTCGTAGTGGCC
GCCGTCCTTCAGCTTCACTCTGGGCTTGACCTCGCCCTTCAGGGCGCCGTCCTCGGGGTACATCCGCTCG
GAGAGGGCCTCCCAGCCCATGGTCTTCTTCTGCATCACGG
